>Addgene plasmid #87086 | pCMV4-ApoE3 | addgene full sequence | sequence record 334592 | Addgene NGS Result
CCATTCGCCATTCAGGCTGCGCAACTGTTGGGAAGGGCGATCGGTGCGGGCCTCTTCGCTATTACGCCAG
CTGGCGAAAGGGGGATGTGCTGCAAGGCGATTAAGTTGGGTAACGCCAGGGTTTTCCCAGTCACGACGTT
GTAAAACGACGGCCAGTGCCAAGCTGATCTATACATTGAATCAATATTGGCAATTAGCCATATTAGTCAT
TGGTTATATAGCATAAATCAATATTGGCTATTGGCCATTGCATACGTTGTATCTATATCATAATATGTAC
ATTTATATTGGCTCATGTCCAATATGACCGCCATGTTGACATTGATTATTGACTAGTTATTAATAGTAAT
CAATTACGGGGTCATTAGTTCATAGCCCATATATGGAGTTCCGCGTTACATAACTTACGGTAAATGGCCC
GCCTGGCTGACCGCCCAACGACCCCCGCCCATTGACGTCAATAATGACGTATGTTCCCATAGTAACGCCA
ATAGGGACTTTCCATTGACGTCAATGGGTGGAGTATTTACGGTAAACTGCCCACTTGGCAGTACATCAAG
TGTATCATATGCCAAGTCCGCCCCCTATTGACGTCAATGACGGTAAATGGCCCGCCTGGCATTATGCCCA
GTACATGACCTTACGGGACTTTCCTACTTGGCAGTACATCTACGTATTAGTCATCGCTATTACCATGGTG
ATGCGGTTTTGGCAGTACACCAATGGGCGTGGATAGCGGTTTGACTCACGGGGATTTCCAAGTCTCCACC
CCATTGACGTCAATGGGAGTTTGTTTTGGCACCAAAATCAACGGGACTTTCCAAAATGTCGTAATAACCC
CGCCCCGTTGACGCAAATGGGCGGTAGGCGTGTACGGTGGGAGGTCTATATAAGCAGAGCTCGTTTAGTG
AACCGTCAGAATTGTTTTTATTTTTAATTTTCTTTCAAATACTTCCATCGAATTCAGATCTGGTACCCGG
GGCCTTCCCCAGGAGCCGACTGGCGGGATCCCGCGGGATCCCGCCAATCACAGGCAGGAAG
[951 nt withheld, positions 1042-1992]
TGAACGCCGAAGCCTGCAGCCATGCGACCCCACGCCACCCCGTGCCTCCTGCCTCCGCGCAGCCTGCAGC
GGGAGACCCTGTCCCCGCCCCAGCCGTCCTCCTGGGGTGGACCCTAGTTTAATAAAGATTCCCGGGGATC
CTCTAGAGGATCCCGGGTGGCATCCCTGTGACCCCTCCCCAGTGCCTCTCCTGGCCCTGGAAGTTGCCAC
TCCAGTGCCCACCAGCCTTGTCCTAATAAAATTAAGTTGCATCATTTTGTCTGACTAGGTGTCCTTCTAT
AATATTATGGGGTGGAGGGGGGTGGTATGGAGCAAGGGGCAAGTTGGGAAGACAACCTGTAGGGCCTGCG
GGGTCTATTGGGAACCAAGCTGGAGTGCAGTGGCACAATCTTGGCTCACTGCAATCTCCGCCTCCTGGGT
TCAAGCGATTCTCCTGCCTCAGCCTCCCGAGTTGTTGGGATTCCAGGCATGCATGACCAGGCTCAGCTAA
TTTTTGTTTTTTTGGTAGAGACGGGGTTTCACCATATTGGCCAGGCTGGTCTCCAACTCCTAATCTCAGG
TGATCTACCCACCTTGGCCTCCCAAATTGCTGGGATTACAGGCGTGAACCACTGCTCCCTTCCCTGTCCT
TCTGATTTTAAAATAACTATACCAGCAGGAGGACGTCCAGACACAGCATAGGCTACCTGGCCATGCCCAA
CCGGTGGGACATTTGAGTTGCTTGCTTGGCACTGTCCTCTCATGCGTTGGGTCCACTCAGTAGATGCCTG
TTGAATTGGGTACGCGGCCAGCTTGGCTGTGGAATGTGTGTCAGTTAGGGTGTGGAAAGTCCCCAGGCTC
CCCAGCAGGCAGAAGTATGCAAAGCATGCATCTCAATTAGTCAGCAACCAGGTGTGGAAAGTCCCCAGGC
TCCCCAGCAGGCAGAAGTATGCAAAGCATGCATCTCAATTAGTCAGCAACCATAGTCCCGCCCCTAACTC
CGCCCATCCCGCCCCTAACTCCGCCCAGTTCCGCCCATTCTCCGCCCCATGGCTGACTAATTTTTTTTAT
TTATGCAGAGGCCGAGGCCGCCTCGGCCTCTGAGCTATTCCAGAAGTAGTGAGGAGGCTTTTTTGGAGGC
CTAGGCTTTTGCAAAAAGCTCCTCGAGGAACTGAAAAACCAGAAAGTTAACTGGTAAGTTTAGTCTTTTT
GTCTTTTATTTCAGGTCCCGGATCCGGTGGTGGTGCAAATCAAAGAACTGCTCCTCAGTGGATGTTGCCT
TTACTTCTAGGCCTGTACGGAAGTGTTACTTCTGCTCTAAAAGCTGCTGCAGGTCGACTCTAGGGCCGCG
TACCGAGCTCGAATTCCCTATAGTGAGTCGTATTAAATTCGTAATCATGTCATAGCTGTTTCCTGTGTGA
AATTGTTATCCGCTCACAATTCCACACAACATACGAGCCGGAAGCATAAAGTGTAAAGCCTGGGGTGCCT
AATGAGTGAGCTAACTCACATTAATTGCGTTGCGCTCACTGCCCGCTTTCCAGTCGGGAAACCTGTCGTG
CCAGCTGCATTAATGAATCGGCCAACGCGCGGGGAGAGGCGGTTTGCGTATTGGGCGCTCTTCCGCTTCC
TCGCTCACTGACTCGCTGCGCTCGGTCGTTCGGCTGCGGCGAGCGGTATCAGCTCACTCAAAGGCGGTAA
TACGGTTATCCACAGAATCAGGGGATAACGCAGGAAAGAACATGTGAGCAAAAGGCCAGCAAAAGGCCAG
GAACCGTAAAAAGGCCGCGTTGCTGGCGTTTTTCCATAGGCTCCGCCCCCCTGACGAGCATCACAAAAAT
CGACGCTCAAGTCAGAGGTGGCGAAACCCGACAGGACTATAAAGATACCAGGCGTTTCCCCCTGGAAGCT
CCCTCGTGCGCTCTCCTGTTCCGACCCTGCCGCTTACCGGATACCTGTCCGCCTTTCTCCCTTCGGGAAG
CGTGGCGCTTTCTCATAGCTCACGCTGTAGGTATCTCAGTTCGGTGTAGGTCGTTCGCTCCAAGCTGGGC
TGTGTGCACGAACCCCCCGTTCAGCCCGACCGCTGCGCCTTATCCGGTAACTATCGTCTTGAGTCCAACC
CGGTAAGACACGACTTATCGCCACTGGCAGCAGCCACTGGTAACAGGATTAGCAGAGCGAGGTATGTAGG
CGGTGCTACAGAGTTCTTGAAGTGGTGGCCTAACTACGGCTACACTAGAAGAACAGTATTTGGTATCTGC
GCTCTGCTGAAGCCAGTTACCTTCGGAAAAAGAGTTGGTAGCTCTTGATCCGGCAAACAAACCACCGCTG
GTAGCGGTGGTTTTTTTGTTTGCAAGCAGCAGATTACGCGCAGAAAAAAAGGATCTCAAGAAGATCCTTT
GATCTTTTCTACGGGGTCTGACGCTCAGTGGAACGAAAACTCACGTTAAGGGATTTTGGTCATGAGATTA
TCAAAAAGGATCTTCACCTAGATCCTTTTAAATTAAAAATGAAGTTTTAAATCAATCTAAAGTATATATG
AGTAAACTTGGTCTGACAGTTACCAATGCTTAATCAGTGAGGCACCTATCTCAGCGATCTGTCTATTTCG
TTCATCCATAGTTGCCTGACTCCCCGTCGTGTAGATAACTACGATACGGGAGGGCTTACCATCTGGCCCC
AGTGCTGCAATGATACCGCGAGACCCACGCTCACCGGCTCCAGATTTATCAGCAATAAACCAGCCAGCCG
GAAGGGCCGAGCGCAGAAGTGGTCCTGCAACTTTATCCGCCTCCATCCAGTCTATTAATTGTTGCCGGGA
AGCTAGAGTAAGTAGTTCGCCAGTTAATAGTTTGCGCAACGTTGTTGCCATTGCTACAGGCATCGTGGTG
TCACGCTCGTCGTTTGGTATGGCTTCATTCAGCTCCGGTTCCCAACGATCAAGGCGAGTTACATGATCCC
CCATGTTGTGCAAAAAAGCGGTTAGCTCCTTCGGTCCTCCGATCGTTGTCAGAAGTAAGTTGGCCGCAGT
GTTATCACTCATGGTTATGGCAGCACTGCATAATTCTCTTACTGTCATGCCATCCGTAAGATGCTTTTCT
GTGACTGGTGAGTACTCAACCAAGTCATTCTGAGAATAGTGTATGCGGCGACCGAGTTGCTCTTGCCCGG
CGTCAATACGGGATAATACCGCGCCACATAGCAGAACTTTAAAAGTGCTCATCATTGGAAAACGTTCTTC
GGGGCGAAAACTCTCAAGGATCTTACCGCTGTTGAGATCCAGTTCGATGTAACCCACTCGTGCACCCAAC
TGATCTTCAGCATCTTTTACTTTCACCAGCGTTTCTGGGTGAGCAAAAACAGGAAGGCAAAATGCCGCAA
AAAAGGGAATAAGGGCGACACGGAAATGTTGAATACTCATACTCTTCCTTTTTCAATATTATTGAAGCAT
TTATCAGGGTTATTGTCTCATGAGCGGATACATATTTGAATGTATTTAGAAAAATAAACAAATAGGGGTT
CCGCGCACATTTCCCCGAAAAGTGCCACCTG
[124 nt withheld, positions 5524-5647]
C
[91 nt withheld, positions 5649-5739]
A
[49 nt withheld, positions 5741-5789]
CCTTTGACGTTGGAGTCCACGTTCTTT
[37 nt withheld, positions 5817-5853]
ACCCTATCTCGGTCTATTCTTTTGATTTATAAGGGATTTTGCCGATTTCGGCCTATTGGTTAAAAAATGA
GCTGATTTAACAAAAATTTAACGCGAATTTTAACAAAATATTAACGCTTACAATTT
Features (pLannotate 1.2.2; 19 found; start..end, strand, type, name):
      4..158     -  CDS            lacZα (fragment): LacZα fragment of β-galactosidase; lacZ fragment
    318..697     +  enhancer       CMV enhancer: human cytomegalovirus immediate early enhancer
    699..898     +  promoter       CMV promoter: human cytomegalovirus (CMV) immediate early promoter
   1042..1992    +  CDS            APOE (sequence withheld): APOE_HUMAN - Experimental evidence at protein level: Swiss-Prot protein existence level 1. (Microbial infection) Through its interaction with HCV envelope glycoprotein E2, participates in the attachment of HCV to HSPGs and other receptors (LDLr, VLDLr, and SR-B1) on the cell surface and to the assembly, maturation and infectivity of HCV viral particles (PubMed:25122793, PubMed:29695434). This interaction is probably promoted via the up-regulation of cellular autophagy by the virus (PubMed:29695434). From Homo sapiens (Human).
   2123..2140    +  misc_feature   MCS (fragment): pUC18/19 multiple cloning site
   2147..2769    +  polyA_signal   hGH poly(A) signal: human growth hormone polyadenylation signal
   2798..3127    +  promoter       SV40 promoter: SV40 enhancer and early promoter
   3166..3262    +  intron         SV40 intron: modified SV40 intron with splice donor and acceptor sites
   3299..3315    -  misc_feature   MCS (fragment): pUC18/19 multiple cloning site
   3322..3338    -  misc_feature   MCS (fragment): pUC18/19 multiple cloning site
   3339..3357    -  promoter       T7 promoter: promoter for bacteriophage T7 RNA polymerase
   3395..3411    -  protein_bind   lac operator: The lac repressor binds to the lac operator to inhibit transcription in E. coli. This inhibition can be relieved by adding lactose or isopropyl-β-D-thiogalactopyranoside (IPTG). lac repressor encoded by lacI
   3419..3449    -  promoter       lac promoter: promoter for the E. coli lac operon
   3464..3485    -  protein_bind   CAP binding site: CAP binding activates transcription in the presence of cAMP. E. coli catabolite activator protein
   3498..3590    -  CDS            lacI (fragment): lac repressor; lacI; The lac repressor binds to the lac operator to inhibit transcription in E. coli. This inhibition can be relieved by adding lactose or isopropyl-β-D-thiogalactopyranoside (IPTG).
   3773..4361    -  rep_origin     ori: high-copy-number ColE1/pMB1/pBR322/pUC origin of replication
   4532..5392    -  CDS            AmpR: β-lactamase; bla; confers resistance to ampicillin, carbenicillin, and related antibiotics
   5393..5497    -  promoter       AmpR promoter: bla
   5524..5952    +  rep_origin     f1 ori (sequence partly withheld): f1 bacteriophage origin of replication; arrow indicates direction of (+) strand synthesis
