[The description below was written by a language model from this plasmid's Addgene catalogue record and pLannotate feature annotations shown in this document.]
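Description:
pCMV4-ApoE3 is a mammalian expression plasmid built on the pCMV4 backbone that carries the human apolipoprotein E3 (APOE ε3 isoform) coding sequence, an insert of roughly 950 bp in a construct of about 6 kb. It is propagated in E. coli through a high-copy ColE1/pUC-type origin and selected with ampicillin via the β-lactamase gene and its native promoter. An f1 phage origin is also present, which in principle allows single-stranded DNA production. No mammalian selectable marker is recorded, and none appears in the feature table, so the plasmid seems suited mainly to transient transfection.

The expression cassette consists of the human cytomegalovirus immediate-early enhancer and promoter driving the APOE open reading frame, followed by a short remnant of a polylinker and the human growth hormone polyadenylation signal for transcript processing. No epitope tag or reporter is annotated, so the protein appears to be expressed in untagged form. Downstream of the cassette lie an SV40 enhancer/early promoter region, which in this backbone is not annotated as driving any gene, and a modified SV40 intron. Cloning-vector remnants are also present, including lacZα and lacI fragments, the lac promoter and operator, and a T7 promoter; these play no evident role in ApoE3 expression.

The stated purpose is expression of ApoE3 in mammalian cells. The depositor notes that the associated study, which compared the effects of human APOE isoforms on amyloid deposition and neurotoxicity in mouse brain, used an AAV-backbone version. This deposited plasmid is not an AAV vector, and consistent with that, no ITRs are annotated.
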