Addgene plasmid #87086: pCMV4-ApoE3
Purpose: Expresses ApoE3 in Mammalian cells
Depositing lab: Bradley Hyman. Publication: Gene transfer of human Apoe isoforms results in differential modulation of amyloid deposition and neurotoxicity in mouse brain. Hudry E, Dashkoff J, Roe AD, Takeda S, Koffie RM, Hashimoto T, Scheel M, Spires-Jones T, Arbel-Ornath M, Betensky R, Davidson BL, Hyman BT. Sci Transl Med. 2013 Nov 20;5(212):212ra161. doi: 10.1126/scitranslmed.3007000. PubMed 24259049.
Backbone
  Vector backbone: pCMV4
  Backbone size w/o insert (bp): 5039
  Total vector size (bp): 5992
  Vector type: Mammalian Expression
  Selectable markers: unknown
Growth in bacteria
  Bacterial resistance: Ampicillin, 100 μg/mL
  Growth temperature: 37°C
  Growth strain: DH5alpha
  Copy number: Unknown
Gene/Insert
  Gene/Insert name: Apolipoprotein E3
  Species: H. sapiens (human)
  Insert size (bp): 953
  GenBank ID: NG_007084.2
  Entrez Gene: APOE (a.k.a. AD2, APO-E, ApoE4, LDLCQ5, LPG)
  Promoter: CMV
  Cloning method: Unknown
  Sequencing primers: 5′ CCATTGACGTCAATGGGAGTTTG; 3′ GGCACTGGAGTGGCAACTTC
Terms and licenses: Academic/Nonprofit Terms; Industry Terms: Not Available to Industry
Depositor comments: The plasmid used in the reference was in the AAV backbone. The plasmid deposit here is not in AAV backbone.
How to cite: pCMV4-ApoE3 was a gift from Bradley Hyman (Addgene plasmid # 87086 ; http://n2t.net/addgene:87086 ; RRID:Addgene_87086)
